Addgene plasmid #84379: pRH2502
Purpose: Expression of dcas9 D10A H840A from a TetR-regulated uvtetO promoter
Depositing lab: Robert Husson. Depositing organization: Boston Children's Hospital. Publication: Investigating essential gene function in Mycobacterium tuberculosis using an efficient CRISPR interference system. Singh AK, Carette X, Potluri LP, Sharp JD, Xu R, Prisic S, Husson RN. Nucleic Acids Res. 2016 Jul 12. pii: gkw625. 10.1093/nar/gkw625 PubMed 27407107.
Backbone
  Vector backbone: pTC-0X-1L
  Backbone manufacturer: Addgene 20315
  Backbone size w/o insert (bp): 4640
  Total vector size (bp): 8779
  Modifications to backbone: The PacI site near the T4g32 sites was removed. PacI sites were introduced 15 bp after the NdeI site encompassing the start codon of lacZI, and 5’ of the SV40 PA terminator. lacZI was removed and dcas9 was inserted under the control of uv15tetO promoter at NdeI and PacI cloning sites
  Vector type: Bacterial Expression, CRISPR
Growth in bacteria
  Bacterial resistance: Kanamycin, 50 μg/mL
  Growth temperature: 37°C
  Growth strain: DH5alpha
  Copy number: Low Copy
Gene/Insert
  Gene/Insert name: dcas9 (alt name: cas9 D10A and H840A)
  Species: Streptococcus pyogenes
  Insert size (bp): 4139
  Mutation: Aspartate at position 10 changed to Alanine, Histidine at position 840 changed to Alanine
  GenBank ID: AAK33936.1
  Promoter: uv15tetO
  Cloning method: Restriction Enzyme; 5′ cloning site NdeI (not destroyed); 3′ cloning site PacI (not destroyed)
  Sequencing primers: 5′ N/A; 3′ N/A
Terms and licenses: Academic/Nonprofit Terms; Industry Terms: Not Available to Industry
How to cite: pRH2502 was a gift from Robert Husson (Addgene plasmid # 84379 ; http://n2t.net/addgene:84379 ; RRID:Addgene_84379)
