[The description below was written by a language model from this plasmid's Addgene catalogue record and pLannotate feature annotations shown in this document.]
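Description:
pRH2502 is a bacterial expression and CRISPR interference plasmid built on the pTC-0X-1L backbone. It carries a nuclease-dead Streptococcus pyogenes Cas9 for use in mycobacteria, and the associated work concerns essential gene function in Mycobacterium tuberculosis. The plasmid is about 8.8 kb. It is propagated in E. coli through a ColE1/pMB1-type origin and selected with kanamycin via an aph(3')-Ia (KanR) gene. The feature annotation calls the origin high-copy, whereas the catalogue lists the plasmid as low copy. The feature table also shows the integrase gene of mycobacteriophage L5 with flanking phage-derived fragments. This suggests a vector that integrates site-specifically into the mycobacterial chromosome rather than replicating episomally there, although no attachment site is annotated and the catalogue fields do not state this explicitly.

The payload is dcas9, about 4.1 kb, carrying the D10A and H840A substitutions that inactivate the RuvC and HNH nuclease domains. The resulting protein binds DNA under guide RNA direction without cutting it. The gene replaced the lacZ reporter of the parent vector, inserted between NdeI and PacI sites, and sits under the uv15tetO promoter. Two short hits annotated as Tet-responsive promoter fragments just upstream of the coding sequence probably correspond to the tet operators of this promoter. Because the promoter is TetR-regulated, dCas9 expression can be controlled by tetracycline-class inducers. No tetR gene or guide RNA cassette is annotated here, so these would presumably be supplied from elsewhere. An SV40 polyadenylation element lies downstream of the gene as the terminator retained from the backbone, and an rrnB T1 terminator lies upstream of the promoter region. The construct is used for inducible transcriptional knockdown of target genes.
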