Features (pLannotate 1.2.2; 12 found; start..end, strand, type, name):
      1..4104    +  CDS            cas9: CAS9_STRP1 - Also known as csn1 From Streptococcus pyogenes serotype M1.
   4158..4292    +  polyA_signal   SV40 poly(A) signal: SV40 polyadenylation signal
   4488..5076    -  rep_origin     ori: high-copy-number ColE1/pMB1/pBR322/pUC origin of replication
   5123..5266    -  CDS            TRA2_ECOLX (fragment): Protein predicted: Swiss-Prot protein existence level 4. Required for transposition of transposon Tn903. From Escherichia coli.
   5407..6222    -  CDS            KanR: aminoglycoside phosphotransferase; aph(3')-Ia; confers resistance to kanamycin in bacteria or G418 (Geneticin®) in eukaryotes
   6359..6463    +  CDS            32 (fragment): VG32_BPML5 - Protein predicted: Swiss-Prot protein existence level 4. From Mycobacterium phage L5 (Mycobacteriophage L5).
   6525..7637    -  CDS            33: VINT_BPML5 - Also known as int. Protein inferred from homology: Swiss-Prot protein existence level 3. Integrase is necessary for integration of the phage into the host genome by site-specific recombination. From Mycobacterium phage L5 (Mycobacteriophage L5).
   8050..8190    +  CDS            34.1 (fragment): VG341_BPMD2 - Protein predicted: Swiss-Prot protein existence level 4. Putative excisionase. From Mycobacterium phage D29 (Mycobacteriophage D29).
   8170..8216    -  terminator     rrnB T1 terminator: transcription terminator T1 from the E. coli rrnB gene
   8462..8566    +  CDS            Y4104_STRCO (fragment): Protein inferred from homology: Swiss-Prot protein existence level 3. From Streptomyces coelicolor (strain ATCC BAA-471 / A3(2) / M145).
   8624..8643    +  promoter       tight TRE promoter (fragment): Tet-responsive promoter PTight, consisting of seven tet operator sequences followed by the minimal CMV promoter
   8650..8667    +  promoter       tight TRE promoter (fragment): Tet-responsive promoter PTight, consisting of seven tet operator sequences followed by the minimal CMV promoter
>Addgene plasmid #84379 | pRH2502 | addgene full sequence | sequence record 173256 | Addgene NGS Result
ATGGACAAGAAGTACAGCATCGGCCTGGCGATCGGCACGAACTCGGTGGGCTGGGCGGTCATCACGGACG
AGTACAAGGTCCCCTCCAAGAAGTTCAAGGTCCTGGGCAACACCGACCGGCACAGCATCAAGAAGAACCT
GATCGGCGCCCTGCTGTTCGACTCCGGCGAGACCGCCGAGGCGACGCGCCTGAAGCGGACCGCGCGGCGC
CGATACACGCGGCGCAAGAACCGCATCTGCTACCTGCAGGAAATCTTCTCGAACGAGATGGCCAAGGTGG
ACGACAGCTTCTTCCACCGGCTGGAGGAGTCCTTCCTGGTGGAGGAGGACAAGAAGCACGAGCGCCACCC
GATCTTCGGCAACATCGTGGACGAGGTGGCCTACCACGAGAAGTACCCCACGATCTACCACCTGCGCAAG
AAGCTGGTGGACAGCACCGACAAGGCGGACCTGCGGCTGATCTACCTGGCCCTGGCGCACATGATCAAGT
TCCGCGGCCACTTCCTGATCGAGGGCGACCTGAACCCGGACAACTCGGACGTGGACAAGCTGTTCATCCA
GCTGGTGCAGACCTACAACCAGCTGTTCGAGGAGAACCCCATCAACGCCTCCGGCGTGGACGCCAAGGCG
ATCCTGTCGGCGCGCCTGTCCAAGTCGCGGCGCCTGGAGAACCTGATCGCCCAGCTGCCGGGCGAGAAGA
AGAACGGCCTGTTCGGCAACCTGATCGCGCTGAGCCTGGGCCTGACGCCCAACTTCAAGTCCAACTTCGA
CCTGGCCGAGGACGCGAAGCTGCAGCTGTCGAAGGACACCTACGACGACGACCTGGACAACCTGCTGGCC
CAGATCGGCGACCAGTACGCGGACCTGTTCCTGGCCGCCAAGAACCTGAGCGACGCCATCCTGCTGTCCG
ACATCCTGCGGGTCAACACCGAGATCACGAAGGCCCCGCTGAGCGCGTCCATGATCAAGCGGTACGACGA
GCACCACCAGGACCTGACCCTGCTGAAGGCGCTGGTGCGCCAGCAGCTGCCCGAGAAGTACAAGGAAATC
TTCTTCGACCAGTCGAAGAACGGCTACGCCGGCTACATCGACGGCGGCGCGAGCCAGGAGGAGTTCTACA
AGTTCATCAAGCCGATCCTGGAGAAGATGGACGGCACGGAGGAGCTGCTGGTCAAGCTGAACCGCGAGGA
CCTGCTGCGCAAGCAGCGGACCTTCGACAACGGCTCGATCCCGCACCAGATCCACCTGGGCGAGCTGCAC
GCCATCCTGCGGCGCCAGGAGGACTTCTACCCCTTCCTGAAGGACAACCGCGAGAAGATCGAGAAGATCC
TGACCTTCCGCATCCCGTACTACGTGGGCCCCCTGGCCCGCGGCAACTCGCGGTTCGCGTGGATGACCCG
GAAGAGCGAGGAGACCATCACGCCGTGGAACTTCGAGGAGGTCGTGGACAAGGGCGCCTCGGCGCAGAGC
TTCATCGAGCGCATGACCAACTTCGACAAGAACCTGCCGAACGAGAAGGTCCTGCCCAAGCACAGCCTGC
TGTACGAGTACTTCACCGTGTACAACGAGCTGACGAAGGTCAAGTACGTGACCGAGGGCATGCGGAAGCC
GGCCTTCCTGTCGGGCGAGCAGAAGAAGGCGATCGTGGACCTGCTGTTCAAGACCAACCGCAAGGTCACG
GTGAAGCAGCTGAAGGAGGACTACTTCAAGAAGATCGAGTGTTTCGACTCGGTCGAGATCAGCGGCGTGG
AGGACCGCTTCAACGCCAGCCTGGGCACCTACCACGACCTGCTGAAGATCATCAAGGACAAGGACTTCCT
GGACAACGAGGAGAACGAGGACATCCTGGAGGACATCGTCCTGACCCTGACGCTGTTCGAGGACCGCGAG
ATGATCGAGGAGCGGCTGAAGACGTACGCCCACCTGTTCGACGACAAGGTGATGAAGCAGCTGAAGCGGC
GCCGATACACCGGCTGGGGCCGCCTGTCGCGGAAGCTGATCAACGGCATCCGGGACAAGCAGTCCGGCAA
GACCATCCTGGACTTCCTGAAGTCGGACGGCTTCGCGAACCGCAACTTCATGCAGCTGATCCACGACGAC
AGCCTGACCTTCAAGGAGGACATCCAGAAGGCCCAAGTGAGCGGCCAGGGCGACTCCCTGCACGAGCACA
TCGCCAACCTGGCGGGCTCGCCGGCGATCAAGAAGGGCATCCTGCAGACCGTCAAGGTCGTGGACGAGCT
GGTCAAGGTGATGGGCCGCCACAAGCCCGAGAACATCGTGATCGAGATGGCCCGGGAGAACCAGACCACG
CAGAAGGGCCAGAAGAACAGCCGCGAGCGGATGAAGCGCATCGAGGAGGGCATCAAGGAGCTGGGCTCGC
AGATCCTGAAGGAGCACCCGGTCGAGAACACCCAGCTGCAGAACGAGAAGCTGTACCTGTACTACCTGCA
GAACGGCCGCGACATGTACGTGGACCAGGAGCTGGACATCAACCGGCTGAGCGACTACGACGTGGACGCC
ATCGTGCCGCAGTCGTTCCTGAAGGACGACAGCATCGACAACAAGGTCCTGACCCGCTCGGACAAGAACC
GGGGCAAGTCGGACAACGTGCCCAGCGAGGAGGTCGTGAAGAAGATGAAGAACTACTGGCGCCAGCTGCT
GAACGCCAAGCTGATCACGCAGCGCAAGTTCGACAACCTGACCAAGGCCGAGCGGGGCGGCCTGAGCGAG
CTGGACAAGGCGGGCTTCATCAAGCGCCAGCTGGTCGAGACCCGGCAGATCACGAAGCACGTGGCGCAGA
TCCTGGACTCGCGGATGAACACGAAGTACGACGAGAACGACAAGCTGATCCGCGAGGTCAAGGTGATCAC
CCTGAAGTCCAAGCTGGTCTCGGACTTCCGCAAGGACTTCCAGTTCTACAAGGTCCGGGAGATCAACAAC
TACCACCACGCCCACGACGCGTACCTGAACGCCGTCGTGGGCACCGCGCTGATCAAGAAGTACCCGAAGC
TGGAGTCGGAGTTCGTCTACGGCGACTACAAGGTCTACGACGTGCGCAAGATGATCGCCAAGAGCGAGCA
GGAGATCGGCAAGGCCACCGCGAAGTACTTCTTCTACTCCAACATCATGAACTTCTTCAAGACCGAGATC
ACGCTGGCCAACGGCGAGATCCGCAAGCGCCCGCTGATCGAGACCAACGGCGAGACGGGCGAGATCGTCT
GGGACAAGGGCCGCGACTTCGCGACCGTCCGGAAGGTGCTGAGCATGCCGCAGGTCAACATCGTGAAGAA
GACCGAGGTGCAGACGGGCGGCTTCTCCAAGGAGTCGATCCTGCCCAAGCGCAACTCGGACAAGCTGATC
GCCCGGAAGAAGGACTGGGACCCGAAGAAGTACGGCGGCTTCGACTCCCCCACCGTCGCCTACTCGGTGC
TGGTCGTGGCGAAGGTCGAGAAGGGCAAGTCCAAGAAGCTGAAGTCGGTGAAGGAGCTGCTGGGCATCAC
CATCATGGAGCGCTCGTCGTTCGAGAAGAACCCGATCGACTTCCTGGAGGCGAAGGGCTACAAGGAGGTC
AAGAAGGACCTGATCATCAAGCTGCCCAAGTACAGCCTGTTCGAGCTGGAGAACGGCCGCAAGCGGATGC
TGGCCTCCGCGGGCGAGCTGCAGAAGGGCAACGAGCTGGCCCTGCCGTCGAAGTACGTCAACTTCCTGTA
CCTGGCGTCGCACTACGAGAAGCTGAAGGGCAGCCCCGAGGACAACGAGCAGAAGCAGCTGTTCGTGGAG
CAGCACAAGCACTACCTGGACGAGATCATCGAGCAGATCAGCGAGTTCTCCAAGCGGGTCATCCTGGCCG
ACGCGAACCTGGACAAGGTGCTGTCGGCCTACAACAAGCACCGCGACAAGCCGATCCGGGAGCAGGCGGA
GAACATCATCCACCTGTTCACCCTGACGAACCTGGGCGCCCCCGCCGCGTTCAAGTACTTCGACACCACG
ATCGACCGCAAGCGGTACACCTCCACGAAGGAGGTGCTGGACGCGACCCTGATCCACCAGTCGATCACCG
GCCTGTACGAGACGCGCATCGACCTGAGCCAGCTGGGCGGCGACTCCCGGGCGGACCCGAAGAAGAAGCG
GAAGGTGTGATTAATTAACAAACTCGGAACTTGTTTATTGCAGCTTATAATGGTTACAAATAAAGCAATA
GCATCACAAATTTCACAAATAAAGCATTTTTTTCACTGCATTCTAGTTGTGGTTTGTCCAAACTCATCAA
TGTATCTTATCATGTCTGGATCCTCTAGAGTCGACCTGCAGGTTTAAACGCGGCCGCACGCGTTGCGCTC
GGTCGTTCGGCTGCGGCGAGCGGTATCAGCTCACTCAAAGGCGGTAATACGGTTATCCACAGAATCAGGG
GATAACGCAGGAAAGAACATGTGAGCAAAAGGCCAGCAAAAGGCCAGGAACCGTAAAAAGGCCGCGTTGC
TGGCGTTTTTCCATAGGCTCCGCCCCCCTGACGAGCATCACAAAAATCGACGCTCAAGTCAGAGGTGGCG
AAACCCGACAGGACTATAAAGATACCAGGCGTTTCCCCCTGGAAGCTCCCTCGTGCGCTCTCCTGTTCCG
ACCCTGCCGCTTACCGGATACCTGTCCGCCTTTCTCCCCTCGGGAAGCGTGGCGCTTTCTCATAGCTCAC
GCTGTAGGTATCTCAGTTCGGTGTAGGTCGTTCGCTCCAAGCTGGGCTGTGTGCACGAACCCCCCGTTCA
GCCCGACCGCTGCGCCTTATCCGGTAACTATCGTCTTGAGTCCAACCCGGTAAGACACGACTTATCGCCA
CTGGCAGCAGCCACTGGTAACAGGATTAGCAGAGCGAGGTATGTAGGCGGTGCTACAGAGTTCTTGAAGT
GGTGGCCTAACTACGGCTACACTAGAAGGACAGTATTTGGTATCTGCGCTCTGCTGAAGCCAGTTACCTT
CGGAAAAAGAGTTGGTAGCTCTTGATCCGGCAAACAAACCACCGCTGGTAGCGGTGGTTTTTTTGTTTGC
AAGCAGCAGATTACGCGCAGAAAAAAAGGATCTCAAGAAGATCCTTTGATCTTTTCTACGGGGTCTGACG
CTCATGGAACTAGTGAGGTCTGCCTCGTGAAGAAGGTGTTGCTGACTCATACCAGGCCTGAATCGCCCCA
TCATCCAGCCAGAAAGTGAGGGAGCCACGGTTGGTGAGAGCTTTGTTGTAGGTGGACCAGTTGGTGATTT
TGAACTTTTGCTTTGCCACGGAACGGTCTGCGTTGTCGGGAAGATGCGTGATCTGATCCTTCAACTCAGC
AAAAGTTCGATTTATTCAACAAAGCCGCCGTCCCGTCAAGTCAGCGTAATGCTCTGCCAGTGTTACAACC
AATTAACCAATTCTGATTAGAAAAACTCATCGAGCATCAAATGAAACTGCAATTTATTCATATCAGGATT
ATCAATACCATATTTTTGAAAAAGCCGTTTCTGTAATGAAGGAGAAAACTCACCGAGGCAGTTCCATAGG
ATGGCAAGATCCTGGTATCGGTCTGCGATTCCGACTCGTCCAACATCAATACAACCTATTAATTTCCCCT
CGTCAAAAATAAGGTTATCAAGTGAGAAATCACCATGAGTGACGACTGAATCCGGTGAGAATGGCAAAAG
ATTATGCATTTCTTTCCAGACTTGTTCAACAGGCCAGCCATTACGCTCGTCATCAAAATCACTCGCATCA
ACCAAACCGTTATTCATTCGTGATTGCGCCTGAGCGAGACGAAATACGCGATCGCTGTTAAAAGGACAAT
TACAAACAGGAATCGAATGCAACCGGCGCAGGAACACTGCCAGCGCATCAACAATATTTTCACCTGAATC
AGGATATTCTTCTAATACCTGGAATGCTGTTTTCCCGGGGATCGCAGTGGTGAGTAACCATGCATCATCA
GGAGTACGGATAAAATGCTTGATGGTCGGAAGAGGCATAAATTCCGTCAGCCAGTTTAGTCTGACCATCT
CATCTGTAACATCATTGGCAACGCTACCTTTGCCATGTTTCAGAAACAACTCTGGCGCATGGGGCTTCCC
ATACAAGCGATAGATTGTCGCACCTGATTGCCCGACATTATCGCGAGCCCATTTATACCCATATAAATCA
GCATCCATGTTGGAATTTAATCGCGGCCTCGAGCAAGACGTTTCCCGTTGAATATGGCTCATAACACCCC
TTGTATTACTGTTTATGTAAGCAGACAGTTTTATTGTTCATGATGATATATTTTTATCTTGTGCAATGTA
ACATCAGAGATTTTGAGACACAACGTGGCTTTCCCCCCCCCCCGACGTCAGGTGGCTAGCTGGCGGGAAC
GGCAATGCTCCTGGCGGCGGCGGGGCTGGTGCCCAGGTCTCCGCACAGAGCGGCGGTGCTGGCGCTCGCG
GCCAGGCGTGGTTCTTCGCGTACTGACAAGAAACCCCCCTCTTTAGGACTCAGTGTCCTTGGGAGGGGGG
CTTTTTGCGTTTCAGGAGGTCTTGGCCAGCTTGGACATCGCCTCAGCGATAGCCTCGTCGCGGGCCTCAG
ACGCCATCTGGTACTTCATCGCCATCCTAGGAGTCGTGTGACCGAGACGGGCCATCAGCTCCTTGGTCGT
CGCACCTGCCTGAGCGGCGAACGTAGCGCCGACAGCGCGGAGGTCGTGGATGCGGAGTTCCGGCCGACCG
ATCTTGGCGTAGCCACGCTTCAGCGACTTGGTGAACGCGGACTTCGACAGCCGGTTGCCCTGCGTCGTGG
TCACCAGGAATGCCTCGGGGCCCTTGTTCATCTTCGTACGGTCCTTCATGTGCGCTCGGATCATCTCCGC
GACGTGAGGCGGAACCGTCACAGGACGCTTCGACCGGACGGTCTTGGCGTTGCCAACGACGATCTTGTTC
CCCACGCGGGAAGCGCCACGGCGCACCCGGAGCTTCATCGTCATGCCGTCGTCCACGATGTCCTTGCGGC
GAAGCTCGATCAGCTCTCCGAACCGGAGGCTCGTCCACGCCAGGATGTATGCCGCGATCCGGTAGTGCAC
GAAGATCTCAGCGGCGACGATGTCCAGCTCCTCAGGCGTCAGCGCCTCTACGTCGCGCTCATCGGCTGCC
TTCTGCTCGATCCGGCACGGGTTCTCTGCGATCAGCTTGTCCTCGACCGCTGTGTTCATCACCGCCCGGA
GGACGTTGTAGGCATGCCGGCGGGCAGTCGGGTGCTTCCTACCCATCCCGGCCCACCACGCACGCACCAG
AGCTGGCGTCATCTCTGTGACCGCCACTTCACCTAGCACCGGGTAGATGCGGCGCTCCGCGTGCCCGCTG
TACAGATCCCTGGTGCCGTCTGCGAGGTCGCGCTCCACGAGCCACTTCCGGGTGTACTCCTCCAGCGTGA
TGGCGCTGGCGGCTGCCTTCTTCGCCCGGTCCTGTGGAGGGGTCCAGGTCTCCATCTCGATGAGCCGCTT
CTCGCCCGCGAGCCAGGCTTCGGCGTCCATCTTGTTGTCGTAGGTCTGCAGCGCGTAGTACCTCACACCG
TCCTGCGGGTTGACGTATGAGGCTTGGATCCTCCCGCTGCGCTGAGTCTTCAGCGATCCCCATCCGCGAC
GTGCCAACTAGGTCTCCTCTCGTCGTGAACAAGGCTACCGGGTTGCAACTCCTGTGCAACTCTCAGGCTT
CAACGCGCTTCTACGACCTGCAATTTCTTTCCACTTAGAGGATGCAGCCGAGAGGGGGTAAAAACCTATC
TTGACCGGCCCATATATGTGGTCGGCAGACACCCATTCTTCCAAACTAGCTACGCGGGTTCGATTCCCGT
CGCCCGCTCCGCTGGTCAGAGGGTGTTTTCGCCCTCTGGCCATTTTTCTTTCCAGGGGTCTGCAACTCTT
GTGCGACTCTTCTGACCTGGGCATACGCGGTTGCAACGCATCCCTGATCTGGCTACTTTCGATGCTGACA
AACGAATAGAGCCCCCCGCCTGCGCGAACAGACGAGGGGCATTCACACCAGATTGGAGCTGGTGCAGTGA
AGAGAATAGACCGGGACAAGGTTGCACCGGGAGTTGCAGCGGTCGGAACCCTCGCCGTCGGCGGGCTGGC
GTTCGCCCTGTCGTTCACGGCTCTAGCTGATCACCGCGGCCATGATGGCATAAAACGAAAGGCCCAGTCT
TTCGACTGAGCCTTTCGTTTTATTTGATGCCTGGCAGTCGATCGTACGCTAGTTAACTACGTCGACATCG
ATTTAATCGATCGATATGCATCAATTGATTTAAATACTAGTGTTAACTATTTAATTGGGGACCCTAGAGG
TCCCCTTTTTTATTTTAAAAATTTTTTCAAGGGGACCTCTAGGGTCCCCAGCTGGCTAGCGAGTCATGAG
GTCACCATGGTGGCCATCTAGACATCATCGGTACCAGGCCTAGATCTACTAGAAATATTGGATCGTCGGC
ACCGTCACGGCCGTGGGAGGCGGCACGATCCGCGACGTGATGATCGGCCGCATCCCCACGGTGCTGCGCA
GTGAGCTCTACGCCATCCCGGCGTTGATCTGTGCGTTCGCACGCACAGGCCCGGTGTGAGAAGGGTCTCT
GACGAGCGGGAGAACTCCCTATCAGTGATAGAGTTTGTCCTCCCTATCAGTGATAGATAGGCTCTGGGAG
TACCCGTGTGTACGACCAGCACGGCATACATCATTTCGACGCCGAGAGATTCGCCGCCCGAAATGAGCAC
GATCCGCTCGAGGCATGCGAAGGAGATATACAT
