>Addgene plasmid #84379 | pRH2502 | addgene partial sequence | sequence record 171164 | psmyc1 5'-CGACCAGCACGGCATACATC-3'
GAGCACGATCCGCTCGAGGCATGCGAAGGAGATATACATATGGACAAGAAGTACAGCATCGGCCTGGCGA
TCGGCACGAACTCGGTGGGCTGGGCGGTCATCACGGACGAGTACAAGGTCCCCTCCAAGAAGTTCAAGGT
CCTGGGCAACACCGACCGGCACAGCATCAAGAAGAACCTGATCGGCGCCCTGCTGTTCGACTCCGGCGAG
ACCGCCGAGGCGACGCGCCTGAAGCGGACCGCGCGGCGCCGATACACGCGGCGCAAGAACCGCATCTGCT
ACCTGCAGGAAATCTTCTCGAACGAGATGGCCAAGGTGGACGACAGCTTCTTCCACCGGCTGGAGGAGTC
CTTCCTGGTGGAGGAGGACAAGAAGCACGAGCGCCACCCGATCTTCGGCAACATCGTGGACGAGGTGGCC
TACCACGAGAAGTACCCCACGATCTACCACCTGCGCAAGAAGCTGGTGGACAGCACCGACAAGGCGGACC
TGCGGCTGATCTACCTGGCCCTGGCGCACATGATCAAGTTCCGCGGCCACTTCCTGATCGAGGGCGACCT
GAACCCGGACAACTCGGACGTGGACAAGCTGTTCATCCAGCTGGTGCAGACCTACAACCAGCTGTTCGAG
GAGAACCCCATCAACGCCTCCGGCGTGGACGCCAAGGCGATCCTGTCGGC
