>Addgene plasmid #84379 | pRH2502 | addgene partial sequence | sequence record 171165 | dCas9-fwd 5'-ACCGTGTACAACGAGCTGAC-3'
AGCCGGCCTTCCTGTCGGGCGAGCAGAAGAAGGCGATCGTGGACCTGCTGTTCAAGACCAACCGCAAGGT
CACGGTGAAGCAGCTGAAGGAGGACTACTTCAAGAAGATCGAGTGTTTCGACTCGGTCGAGATCAGCGGC
GTGGAGGACCGCTTCAACGCCAGCCTGGGCACCTACCACGACCTGCTGAAGATCATCAAGGACAAGGACT
TCCTGGACAACGAGGAGAACGAGGACATCCTGGAGGACATCGTCCTGACCCTGACGCTGTTCGAGGACCG
CGAGATGATCGAGGAGCGGCTGAAGACGTACGCCCACCTGTTCGACGACAAGGTGATGAAGCAGCTGAAG
CGGCGCCGATACACCGGCTGGGGCCGCCTGTCGCGGAAGCTGATCAACGGCATCCGGGACAAGCAGTCCG
GCAAGACCATCCTGGACTTCCTGAAGTCGGACGGCTTCGCGAACCGCAACTTCATGCAGCTGATCCACGA
CGACAGCCTGACCTTCAAGGAGGACATCCAGAAGGCCCAAGTGAGCGGCCAGGGCGACTCCCTGCACGAG
CACATCGCCAACCTGGCGGGCTCGCCGGCGATCAAGAAGGGCATCCTGCAGACCGTCAAGGTCGTGGACG
AGCTGGTCAAGGTGATGGGCCGCCACAAGCCCGAGAACATCGTGATCGAGATGGCCCGGGAGAACCAGAC
CACGCAGAA
